>Addgene plasmid #8538 | HOXB7 (human) HIS-tag pET | addgene partial sequence | sequence record 17388 | T7 5'-TAATACGACTCACTATAGGG-3'
GGCCTGGTGCCGCGCGGCAGCCATATGGCTAGCATGACTGGTGGACAGCAAATGGGTCGGATCCGAATTC
TGGCTATGAGTTCATTGTATTATGCGAATGCTTTATTTTCTAAATATCCAGCCTCAAGTTCGGTTTTCGC
TACCGGAGCCTTCCCAGAACAAACTTCTTGTGCGTTTGCTTCCAACCCCCAGCGCCCGGGCTATGGAGCG
GGTTCGGGCGCTTCCTTCGCCGCCTCGATGCAGGGCTTGTACCCCGGCGGGGGGGGCATGGCGGGCCAGA
GCGCGGCCGGCGTCTACGCGGCCGGCTATGGGCTCGAGCCGAGTTCCTTCAACATGCACTGCGCGCCCTT
TGAGCAGAACCTCTCCGGGGTGTGTCCCGGCGACTCCGCCAAGGCGGCGGGCGCCAAGGAGCAGAGGGAC
TCGGACTTGGCGGCCGAGAGTAACTTCCGGATCTACCCCTGGATGCGAAGCTCAGGAACTGACCGCAAAC
GAGGCCGCCAGACCTACACCCGCTACCAGACCCTGGAGCTGGAGAAAGAATTTCACTACAATCGCTACCT
GACGCGGCGGCGGCGCATCGAGATCGCGCACACGCTCTGCCTCACGGAAAGACAGATCAAGATTTGGTTT
CAGAACCGGCGCATGAAGTGGAAAAAGGAGAACAAGACCGCGGGCCCGGGGACCACCGGCCAAGACAGGG
CTGAAGCAGAGGAGGAAGAGGAAGAGTGAGGG
