[The description below was written by a language model from this plasmid's Addgene catalogue record.]
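Description:
HOXB7 (human) HIS-tag pET is a bacterial expression plasmid built on the Novagen pET28c backbone (about 5.4 kb without insert) and carrying a 753 bp insert encoding human HOXB7, a homeobox transcription factor also known as HOX2C or Hox-2.3. The insert was placed between the EcoRI and HindIII sites of the polylinker, both of which remain intact, so the coding region can be excised or transferred to other vectors. The plasmid is selected with kanamycin and is listed as high copy; it is maintained in a standard cloning strain (DH5alpha), which serves for propagation rather than protein production.

The backbone supplies N-terminal His and T7 tags, so HOXB7 is produced as a fusion protein that can be purified by immobilised metal affinity chromatography through the His tag and detected with antibodies against the T7 epitope. No feature table accompanies the record, so the promoter and regulatory elements are not explicitly listed. However, pET28-series vectors generally drive expression from a T7 promoter under lac operator control, which requires a host that provides T7 RNA polymerase for inducible expression, and the listed T7 sequencing primer is consistent with this arrangement. The record notes that part of the plasmid derives from an earlier construct made in another laboratory, presumably the source of the HOXB7 cDNA. The associated publication concerns lineage-restricted expression of homeobox genes in human hematopoietic cell lines. The record does not state a specific purpose, but the design suits production of recombinant HOXB7 protein in E. coli, for example for biochemical studies or as an antigen.
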