Addgene plasmid #8538: HOXB7 (human) HIS-tag pET
Depositing lab: Corey Largman. Depositing organization: San Francisco VA Health Care System. Publication: Lineage-restricted expression of homeobox-containing genes in human hematopoietic cell lines. Shen WF, Largman C, Lowney P, Corral JC, Detmer K, Hauser CA, Simonitch TA, Hack FM, Lawrence HJ. Proc Natl Acad Sci U S A 1989 Nov;86(21):8536-40. 10.1073/pnas.86.21.8536 PubMed 2573064.
Backbone
  Vector backbone: pET28c
  Backbone manufacturer: Novagen
  Backbone size w/o insert (bp): 5400
  Vector type: Bacterial Expression
Growth in bacteria
  Bacterial resistance: Kanamycin, 50 μg/mL
  Growth temperature: 37°C
  Growth strain: DH5alpha
  Copy number: High Copy
Gene/Insert
  Gene/Insert name: HOXB7 (alt names: HOX2C; HOX2.3; HHO.c1.95)
  Species: H. sapiens (human)
  Insert size (bp): 753
  Entrez Gene: HOXB7 (a.k.a. HHO.C1, HOX2, HOX2C, Hox-2.3)
  Tag / fusion protein: T7 (N terminal on backbone); His (N terminal on backbone)
  Cloning method: Restriction Enzyme; 5′ cloning site EcoRI (not destroyed); 3′ cloning site HindIII (not destroyed)
  Sequencing primers: 5′ T7
Resource information
  A portion of this plasmid was derived from a plasmid made by: Edoardo Boncinelli
Terms and licenses: Academic/Nonprofit Terms; Industry Terms: Not Available to Industry
Depositor comments: Simeone et al. Proc. Natl. Acad. Sci. USA 84: 4914-18, 1987
How to cite: HOXB7 (human) HIS-tag pET was a gift from Corey Largman (Addgene plasmid # 8538 ; http://n2t.net/addgene:8538 ; RRID:Addgene_8538)
